>Addgene plasmid #52053 | pCRT7 NT Topo tetR/pLtetO Amp‐WT sfGFP | addgene full sequence | sequence record 442992 | Addgene NGS Result
TTGAGATCCTTTTTTTCTGCGCGTAATCTGCTGCTTGCAAACAAAAAAACCACCGCTACCAGCGGTGGTT
TGTTTGCCGGATCAAGAGCTACCAACTCTTTTTCCGAAGGTAACTGGCTTCAGCAGAGCGCAGATACCAA
ATACTGTTCTTCTAGTGTAGCCGTAGTTAGGCCACCACTTCAAGAACTCTGTAGCACCGCCTACATACCT
CGCTCTGCTAATCCTGTTACCAGTGGCTGCTGCCAGTGGCGATAAGTCGTGTCTTACCGGGTTGGACTCA
AGACGATAGTTACCGGATAAGGCGCAGCGGTCGGGCTGAACGGGGGGTTCGTGCACACAGCCCAGCTTGG
AGCGAACGACCTACACCGAACTGAGATACCTACAGCGTGAGCTATGAGAAAGCGCCACGCTTCCCGAAGG
GAGAAAGGCGGACAGGTATCCGGTAAGCGGCAGGGTCGGAACAGGAGAGCGCACGAGGGAGCTTCCAGGG
GGAAACGCCTGGTATCTTTATAGTCCTGTCGGGTTTCGCCACCTCTGACTTGAGCGTCGATTTTTGTGAT
GCTCGTCAGGGGGGCGGAGCCTATGGAAAAACGCCAGCAACGCGGCCTTTTTACGGTTCCTGGCCTTTTG
CTGGCCTTTTGCTCACATGTTCTTTCCTGCGTTATCCCCTGATTCTGTGGATAACCGTATTACCGCCTTT
GAGTGAGCTGATACCGCTCGCCGCAGCCGAACGACCGAGCGCAGCGAGTCAGTGAGCGAGGAAGCCAAAG
GGCCCAAGGCCCAGTCTTTCGACTGAGCCTTTCGTTTTATTTGATGCCTGGCAGTTCCCTACTCTCGCAT
GGGGAGACCCCACACTACCATCGGCGCTACGGCGTTTCACTTCTGAGTTCGGCATGGGGTCAGGTGGGAC
CACCGCGCTACTGCCGCCAGGCATCTAGATTAAGACCCACTTTCACATTTAAGTTGTTTTTCTAATCCGC
ATATGATCAATTCAAGGCCGAATAAGAAGGCTGGCTCTGCACCTTGGTGATCAAATAATTCGATAGCTTG
TCGTAATAATGGCGGCATACTATCAGTAGTAGGTGTTTCCCTTTCTTCTTTAGCGACTTGATGCTCTTGA
TCTTCCAATACGCAACCTAAAGTAAAATGCCCCACAGCGCTGAGTGCATATAATGCATTCTCTAGTGAAA
AACCTTGTTGGCATAAAAAGGCTAATTGATTTTCGAGAGTTTCATACTGTTTTTCTGTAGGCCGTGTACC
TAAATGTACTTTTGCTCCATCGCGATGACTTAGTAAAGCACATCTAAAACTTTTAGCGTTATTACGTAAA
AAATCTTGCCAGCTTTCCCCTTCTAAAGGGCAAAAGTGAGTATGGTGCCTATCTAACATCTCAATGGCTA
AGGCGTCGAGCAAAGCCCGCTTATTTTTTACATGCCAATACAATGTAGGCTGCTCTACACCTAGCTTCTG
GGCGAGTTTACGGGTTGTTAAACCTTCGATTCCGACCTCATTAAGCAGCTCTAATGCGCTGTTAATCACT
TTACTTTTATCTAATCTGGACATGTCGAATATAGACGTCGGTCAGTGCGTCCTGCTGATGTGCTCAGTAT
CTTGTTATCCGCTCACAATGTCAATTGTTATCCGCTCACAATTCTCGAGTCCCTATCAGTGATAGAGATT
GACATCCCTATCAGTGATAGAGATACTGAGCACATCAGCAGGACGCACTGACCGAATTCATTAAAGAGGA
GAAAGGTACCATGAGCAAGGGCGAAGAACTGTTTACGGGCGTGGTGCCGATTCTGGTGGAACTGGATGGT
GATGTCAATGGTCACAAATTCAGCGTGCGCGGCGAAGGTGAAGGCGATGCAACCAATGGTAAACTGACGC
TGAAGTTTATTTGCACCACGGGTAAACTGCCGGTTCCGTGGCCGACCCTGGTCACCACGCTGACGTATGG
TGTTCAGTGTTTCAGTCGTTACCCGGATCACATGAAACGCCACGACTTTTTCAAGTCCGCGATGCCGGAA
GGTTATGTCCAAGAACGTACCATCTCATTTAAAGATGACGGCACCTACAAAACGCGCGCCGAAGTGAAAT
TCGAAGGTGATACGCTGGTTAACCGTATTGAACTGAAAGGCATCGATTTTAAGGAAGACGGTAATATTCT
GGGCCATAAACTGGAATATAACTTCAATTCGCACAACGTGTACATCACCGCAGATAAGCAGAAGAACGGT
ATCAAGGCTAACTTCAAGATCCGCCATAATGTGGAAGATGGCAGCGTTCAACTGGCCGACCACTATCAGC
AAAACACCCCGATTGGTGATGGCCCGGTCCTGCTGCCGGACAATCATTACCTGAGCACGCAGTCTGTGCT
GAGTAAAGATCCGAACGAAAAGCGTGACCACATGGTCCTGCTGGAATTCGTGACCGCGGCCGGCATCACG
CACGGTATGGACGAACTGTATAAAGGCTCACATCATCATCATCATCATTGAAAGCTTGATCCGGCTGCTA
ACAAAGCCCGAAAGGAAGCTGAGTTGGCTGCTGCCACCGCTGAGCAATAACTAGCATAACCCCTTGGGGC
CTCTAAACGGGTCTTGAGGGGTTTTTTGCTGAAAGGAGGAACTATATCCGGATCTGGCGTAATAGCGAAG
AGGCCCGCACCGATCGCCCTTCCCAACAGTTGCGCAGCCTGAATGGCGAATGGG
[124 nt withheld, positions 2715-2838]
C
[91 nt withheld, positions 2840-2930]
A
[49 nt withheld, positions 2932-2980]
CCTTTGACGTTGGAGTCCACGTTCTTT
[37 nt withheld, positions 3008-3044]
ACCCTATCTCGGTCTATTCTTTTGATTTATAAGGGATTTTGCCGATTTCGGCCTATTGGTTAAAAAATGA
GCTGATTTAACAAAAATTTAACGCGAATTTTAACAAAATATTAACGCTTACAATTTAGGTGGCACTTTTC
GGGGAAATGTGCGCGGAACCCCTATTTGTTTATTTTTCTAAATACATTCAAATATGTATCCGCTCATGAG
ACAATAACCCTGATAAATGCTTCAATAATATTGAAAAAGGAAGAGTATGAGTATTCAACATTTCCGTGTC
GCCCTTATTCCCTTTTTTGCGGCATTTTGCCTTCCTGTTTTTGCTCACCCAGAAACGCTGGTGAAAGTAA
AAGATGCTGAAGATCAGTTGGGTGCACGAGTGGGTTACATCGAACTGGATCTCAACAGCGGTAAGATCCT
TGAGAGTTTTCGCCCCGAAGAACGTTTTCCAATGATGAGCACTTTTAAAGTTCTGCTATGTGGCGCGGTA
TTATCCCGTATTGACGCCGGGCAAGAGCAACTCGGTCGCCGCATACACTATTCTCAGAATGACTTGGTTG
AGTACTCACCAGTCACAGAAAAGCATCTTACGGATGGCATGACAGTAAGAGAATTATGCAGTGCTGCCAT
AACCATGAGTGATAACACTGCGGCCAACTTACTTCTGACAACGATCGGAGGACCGAAGGAGCTAACCGCT
TTTTTGCACAACATGGGGGATCATGTAACTCGCCTTGATCGTTGGGAACCGGAGCTGAATGAAGCCATAC
CAAACGACGAGCGTGACACCACGATGCCTGTAGCAATGGCAACAACGTTGCGCAAACTATTAACTGGCGA
ACTACTTACTCTAGCTTCCCGGCAACAATTAATAGACTGGATGGAGGCGGATAAAGTTGCAGGACCACTT
CTGCGCTCGGCCCTTCCGGCTGGCTGGTTTATTGCTGATAAATCTGGAGCCGGTGAGCGTGGGTCTCGCG
GTATCATTGCAGCACTGGGGCCAGATGGTAAGCCCTCCCGTATCGTAGTTATCTACACGACGGGGAGTCA
GGCAACTATGGATGAACGAAATAGACAGATCGCTGAGATAGGTGCCTCACTGATTAAGCATTGGTAACTG
TCAGACCAAGTTTACTCATATATACTTTAGATTGATTTAAAACTTCATTTTTAATTTAAAAGGATCTAGG
TGAAGATCCTTTTTGATAATCTCATGACCAAAATCCCTTAACGTGAGTTTTCGTTCCACTGAGCGTCAGA
CCCCGTAGAAAAGATCAAAGGATCTTC
Features (pLannotate 1.2.2; 16 found; start..end, strand, type, name):
      1..589     +  rep_origin     ori: high-copy-number ColE1/pMB1/pBR322/pUC origin of replication
    776..813     -  terminator     rrnB T1 terminator (fragment): transcription terminator T1 from the E. coli rrnB gene
    815..930     -  ncRNA          5S rRNA: Accession: RF00001 - 5S ribosomal RNA
    943..1563    -  CDS            tetR: TETR2_ECOLX - Experimental evidence at protein level: Swiss-Prot protein existence level 1. TetR is the repressor of the tetracycline resistance element; its N-terminal region forms a helix-turn-helix structure and binds DNA. Binding of tetracycline to TetR reduces the repressor affinity for the tetracycline resistance gene (tetA) promoter operator sites. From Escherichia coli.
   1580..1612    -  promoter       PLtetO-1 promoter (fragment): modified phage lambda PL promoter with tet operator sites (Lutz and Bujard, 1997)
   1612..1628    -  protein_bind   lac operator: The lac repressor binds to the lac operator to inhibit transcription in E. coli. This inhibition can be relieved by adding lactose or isopropyl-β-D-thiogalactopyranoside (IPTG). lac repressor encoded by lacI
   1635..1651    -  protein_bind   lac operator: The lac repressor binds to the lac operator to inhibit transcription in E. coli. This inhibition can be relieved by adding lactose or isopropyl-β-D-thiogalactopyranoside (IPTG). lac repressor encoded by lacI
   1660..1733    +  promoter       PLtetO-1 promoter: modified phage lambda PL promoter with tet operator sites (Lutz and Bujard, 1997)
   1761..2474    +  CDS            Superfolder GFP: Superfolder GFP is a basic (constitutively fluorescent) green fluorescent protein published in 2005, derived from Aequorea victoria. It is reported to be a very rapidly-maturing weak dimer.
   2481..2498    +  CDS            capTEV™ (fragment): composite tag for in vivo biotinylation, TEV protease cleavage, and 6xHis tagging
   2514..2563    +  CDS            SET1 (fragment): solubility-enhancement tag derived from T7 phage gene 10B
   2571..2618    +  terminator     T7 terminator: transcription terminator for bacteriophage T7 RNA polymerase
   2644..2710    +  CDS            lacZα (fragment): LacZα fragment of β-galactosidase; lacZ fragment
   2715..3143    +  rep_origin     f1 ori (sequence partly withheld): f1 bacteriophage origin of replication; arrow indicates direction of (+) strand synthesis
   3196..3300    +  promoter       AmpR promoter: bla
   3301..4161    +  CDS            AmpR: β-lactamase; bla; confers resistance to ampicillin, carbenicillin, and related antibiotics
