>Addgene plasmid #52053 | pCRT7 NT Topo tetR/pLtetO Amp‐WT sfGFP | analyzer sequence | sequence record 80163
ATCTATGATATCGATTTTTATTTGATGCCTGGCAGTTCCCTACTCTCGCATGGGGAGACCCCACACTACC
ATCGGCGCTACGGCGTTTCACTTCTGAGTTCGGCATGGGGTCAGGTGGGACCACCGCGCTACTGCCGCCA
GGCATCTAGATTAAGACCCACTTTCACATTTAAGTTGTTTTTCTAATCCGCATATGATCAATTCAAGGCC
GAATAAGAAGGCTGGCTCTGCACCTTGGTGATCAAATAATTCGATAGCTTGTCGTAATAATGGCGGCATA
CTATCAGTAGTAGGTGTTTCCCTTTCTTCTTTAGCGACTTGATGCTCTTGATCTTCCAATACGCAACCTA
AAGTAAAATGCCCCACAGCGCTGAGTGCATATAATGCATTCTCTAGTGAAAAACCTTGTTGGCATAAAAA
GGCTAATTGATTTTCGAGAGTTTCATACTGTTTTTCTGTAGGCCGTGTACCTAAATGTACTTTTGCTCCA
TCGCGATGACTTAGTAAAGCACATCTAAAACTTTTAGCGTTATTACGTAAAAAATCTTGCCAGCTTTCCC
CTTCTAAAGGGCAAAAGTGAGTATGGTGCCTATCTAACATCTCAATGGCTAAGGCGTCGAGCAAAGCCCG
CTTATTTTTTACATGCCAATACAATGTAGGCTGCTCTACACCTAGCTTCTGGGCGAGTTTACGGGTTGTT
AAACCTTCGATTCCGACCTCATTAAGCAGCTCTAATGCGCTGTTAATCACTTTACTTTTATCTAATCTGG
ACATGTCGAATATAGACGTCGGTCAGTGCGTCCTGCTGATGTGCTCAGTATCTTGTTATCCGCTCACAAT
GTCAATTGTTATCCGCTCACAATTCTCGAGTCCCTATCAGTGATAGAGATTGACATCCCTATCAGTGATA
GAGATACTGAGCACATCAGCAGGACGCACTGACCGAATTCATTAAAGAGGAGAAAGGTACCATGAGCAAG
GGCGAAGAACTGTTTACGGGCGTGGTGCCGATTCTGGTGGAACTGGATGGTGATGTCAATGGTCACAAAT
TCAGCGTGCGCGGCGAAGGTGAAGGCGATGCAACCAATGGTAAACTGACGCTGAAGTTTATTTGCACCAC
GGGTAAACTGCCGGTTCCGTGGCCGACCCTGGTCACCACGCTGACGTATGGTGTTCAGTGTTTCAGTCGT
TACCCGGATCACATGAAACGCCACGACTTTTTCAAGTCCGCGATGCCGGAAGGTTATGTCCAAGAACGTA
CCATCTCATTTAAAGATGACGGCACCTACAAAACGCGCGCCGAAGTGAAATTCGAAGGTGATACGCTGGT
TAACCGTATTGAACTGAAAGGCATCGATTTTAAGGAAGACGGTAATATTCTGGGCCATAAACTGGAATAT
AACTTCAATTCGCACAACGTGTACATCACCGCAGATAAGCAGAAGAACGGTATCAAGGCTAACTTCAAGA
TCCGCCATAATGTGGAAGATGGCAGCGTTCAACTGGCCGACCACTATCAGCAAAACACCCCGATTGGTGA
TGGCCCGGTCCTGCTGCCGGACAATCATTACCTGAGCACGCAGTCTGTGCTGAGTAAAGATCCGAACGAA
AAGCGTGACCACATGGTCCTGCTGGAATTCGTGACCGCGGCCGGCATCACGCACGGTATGGACGAACTGT
ATAAAGGCTCACATCATCATCATCATCATTGAAAGCTTGATCCGGCTGCTAACAAAGCCCGAAAGGAAGC
TGAGTTGGCTGCTGCCACCGCTGAGCAATAACTAGCATAACCCCTTGGGGCCTCTAAACGGGTCTTGAGG
GGTTTTTTGCTGAAAGGAGGAACTATATCCGGATCTGGCGTAATAGCGAAGAGGCCCGCACCGATCGCCC
TTCCCAACAGTTGCGCAGCCTGAATGGCGAATGGG
[124 nt withheld, positions 1926-2049]
C
[91 nt withheld, positions 2051-2141]
A
[49 nt withheld, positions 2143-2191]
CCTTTGACGTTGGAGTCCACGTTCTTT
[37 nt withheld, positions 2219-2255]
ACCCTATCTCGGTCTATTCTTTTGATTTAGGTGGCACTTTTCGGGGAAATGTGCGCGGAACCCCTATTTG
TTTATTTTTCTAAATACATTCAAATATGTATCCGCTCATGAGACAATAACCCTGATAAATGCTTCAATAA
TATTGAAAAAGGAAGAGTATGAGTATTCAACATTTCCGTGTCGCCCTTATTCCCTTTTTTGCGGCATTTT
GCCTTCCTGTTTTTGCTCACCCAGAAACGCTGGTGAAAGTAAAAGATGCTGAAGATCAGTTGGGTGCACG
AGTGGGTTACATCGAACTGGATCTCAACAGCGGTAAGATCCTTGAGAGTTTTCGCCCCGAAGAACGTTTT
CCAATGATGAGCACTTTTAAAGTTCTGCTATGTGGCGCGGTATTATCCCGTATTGACGCCGGGCAAGAGC
AACTCGGTCGCCGCATACACTATTCTCAGAATGACTTGGTTGAGTACTCACCAGTCACAGAAAAGCATCT
TACGGATGGCATGACAGTAAGAGAATTATGCAGTGCTGCCATAACCATGAGTGATAACACTGCGGCCAAC
TTACTTCTGACAACGATCGGAGGACCGAAGGAGCTAACCGCTTTTTTGCACAACATGGGGGATCATGTAA
CTCGCCTTGATCGTTGGGAACCGGAGCTGAATGAAGCCATACCAAACGACGAGCGTGACACCACGATGCC
TGTAGCAATGGCAACAACGTTGCGCAAACTATTAACTGGCGAACTACTTACTCTAGCTTCCCGGCAACAA
TTAATAGACTGGATGGAGGCGGATAAAGTTGCAGGACCACTTCTGCGCTCGGCCCTTCCGGCTGGCTGGT
TTATTGCTGATAAATCTGGAGCCGGTGAGCGTGGGTCTCGCGGTATCATTGCAGCACTGGGGCCAGATGG
TAAGCCCTCCCGTATCGTAGTTATCTACACGACGGGGAGTCAGGCAACTATGGATGAACGAAATAGACAG
ATCGCTGAGATAGGTGCCTCACTGATTAAGCATTGGTAACTGTCAGACCAAGTTTACTCATATATACTTT
AGATTGATTTAAAACTTCATTTTTAATTTAAAAGGATCTAGGTGAAGATCCTTTTTGATAATCTCATGAC
CAAAATCCCTTAACGTGAGTTTTCGTTCCACTGAGCGTCAGACCCCGTAGAAAAGATCAAAGGATCTTCT
TGAGATCCTTTTTTTCTGCGCGTAATCTGCTGCTTGCAAACAAAAAAACCACCGCTACCAGCGGTGGTTT
GTTTGCCGGATCAAGAGCTACCAACTCTTTTTCCGAAGGTAACTGGCTTCAGCAGAGCGCAGATACCAAA
TACTGTTCTTCTAGTGTAGCCGTAGTTAGGCCACCACTTCAAGAACTCTGTAGCACCGCCTACATACCTC
GCTCTGCTAATCCTGTTACCAGTGGCTGCTGCCAGTGGCGATAAGTCGTGTCTTACCGGGTTGGACTCAA
GACGATAGTTACCGGATAAGGCGCAGCGGTCGGGCTGAACGGGGGGTTCGTGCACACAGCCCAGCTTGGA
GCGAACGACCTACACCGAACTGAGATACCTACAGCGTGAGCTATGAGAAAGCGCCACGCTTCCCGAAGGG
AGAAAGGCGGACAGGTATCCGGTAAGCGGCAGGGTCGGAACAGGAGAGCGCACGAGGGAGCTTCCAGGGG
GAAACGCCTGGTATCTTTATAGTCCTGTCGGGTTTCGCCACCTCTGACTTGAGCGTCGATTTTTGTGATG
CTCGTCAGGGGGGCGGAGCCTATGGAAAAACGCCAGCAACGCGGCCTTTTTACGGTTCCTGGCCTTTTGC
TGGCCTTTTGCTCACATGTTCTTTCCTGCGTTATCCCCTGATTCTGTGGATAACCGTATTACCGCCTTTG
AGTGAGCTGATACCGCTCGCCGCAGCCGAACGACCGAGCGCAGCGAGTCAGTGAGCGAGGAAGCGGAAGA
GCGCCCAATACGCAAACCGCCTCTCCCCGCGCGTTGGCCGATTCATTAATGC
Features (pLannotate 1.2.2; 16 found; start..end, strand, type, name):
     26..141     -  ncRNA          5S rRNA: Accession: RF00001 - 5S ribosomal RNA
    154..774     -  CDS            tetR: TETR2_ECOLX - Experimental evidence at protein level: Swiss-Prot protein existence level 1. TetR is the repressor of the tetracycline resistance element; its N-terminal region forms a helix-turn-helix structure and binds DNA. Binding of tetracycline to TetR reduces the repressor affinity for the tetracycline resistance gene (tetA) promoter operator sites. From Escherichia coli.
    791..823     -  promoter       PLtetO-1 promoter (fragment): modified phage lambda PL promoter with tet operator sites (Lutz and Bujard, 1997)
    823..839     -  protein_bind   lac operator: The lac repressor binds to the lac operator to inhibit transcription in E. coli. This inhibition can be relieved by adding lactose or isopropyl-β-D-thiogalactopyranoside (IPTG). lac repressor encoded by lacI
    846..862     -  protein_bind   lac operator: The lac repressor binds to the lac operator to inhibit transcription in E. coli. This inhibition can be relieved by adding lactose or isopropyl-β-D-thiogalactopyranoside (IPTG). lac repressor encoded by lacI
    871..944     +  promoter       PLtetO-1 promoter: modified phage lambda PL promoter with tet operator sites (Lutz and Bujard, 1997)
    972..1685    +  CDS            Superfolder GFP: Superfolder GFP is a basic (constitutively fluorescent) green fluorescent protein published in 2005, derived from Aequorea victoria. It is reported to be a very rapidly-maturing weak dimer.
   1692..1709    +  CDS            capTEV™ (fragment): composite tag for in vivo biotinylation, TEV protease cleavage, and 6xHis tagging
   1725..1774    +  CDS            SET1 (fragment): solubility-enhancement tag derived from T7 phage gene 10B
   1782..1829    +  terminator     T7 terminator: transcription terminator for bacteriophage T7 RNA polymerase
   1855..1921    +  CDS            lacZα (fragment): LacZα fragment of β-galactosidase; lacZ fragment
   1926..2284    +  rep_origin     f1 ori (sequence partly withheld): f1 bacteriophage origin of replication; arrow indicates direction of (+) strand synthesis
   2309..2413    +  promoter       AmpR promoter: bla
   2414..3274    +  CDS            AmpR: β-lactamase; bla; confers resistance to ampicillin, carbenicillin, and related antibiotics
   3445..4033    +  rep_origin     ori: high-copy-number ColE1/pMB1/pBR322/pUC origin of replication
   4216..1       +  CDS            lacI (fragment) (across the origin): lac repressor; lacI; The lac repressor binds to the lac operator to inhibit transcription in E. coli. This inhibition can be relieved by adding lactose or isopropyl-β-D-thiogalactopyranoside (IPTG).
