[The description below was written by a language model from this plasmid's Addgene catalogue record and pLannotate feature annotations shown in this document.]
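Description:
pCRT7 NT Topo tetR/pLtetO Amp‐WT sfGFP is a bacterial expression plasmid of roughly 4.3 kb, built on the Invitrogen pCRT7/NT-TOPO backbone and modified to carry a tetR/PLtetO inducible promoter system. It replicates in E. coli from a high-copy ColE1/pUC-type origin and is selected with ampicillin through a bla (AmpR) cassette driven by its own promoter. An f1 phage origin is also present, along with small backbone remnants annotated as lacZα and, in one record, lacI fragments.

The payload is a synthetic wild-type superfolder GFP coding sequence placed downstream of a full PLtetO-1 promoter, a phage lambda PL derivative bearing tet operator sites. It is followed by a short stretch matching the 6xHis portion of a composite tag, a small T7 gene 10-derived fragment and a T7 terminator. On the opposite strand, a divergently oriented tetR gene encodes the Tet repressor. It lies downstream of a region annotated as a partial PLtetO-1 element with two lac operator sites and is followed by rrnB-derived 5S rRNA/T1 terminator sequence. TetR holds the PLtetO-1 promoter off until anhydrotetracycline releases it, giving inducible expression from a single plasmid.

The construct serves as the expression vector and positive control in a phosphoprotein synthesis system. The sfGFP is swapped for a gene of interest using the retained KpnI and HindIII sites, and TAG amber codons are introduced where phosphoserine incorporation is wanted. The suppression machinery needed for this is not encoded here. The two sequence records show the same feature order but differ slightly in length and start point.
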