Addgene plasmid #52053: pCRT7 NT Topo tetR/pLtetO Amp‐WT sfGFP
Purpose: Used in phosphoprotein synthesis. Replace the sfGFP with gene of interest (GOI). Add TAG amber codon(s) at the position(s) in GOI where phosphoserine incorporation is desired.
Depositing lab: Jesse Rinehart. Depositing organization: Yale University.
Backbone
  Vector backbone: pCRT7/NT-TOPO
  Backbone manufacturer: Invitrogen
  Backbone size w/o insert (bp): 2870
  Total vector size (bp): 4279
  Modifications to backbone: tetR/pLtetO promoter system added
  Vector type: Bacterial Expression
Growth in bacteria
  Bacterial resistance: Ampicillin, 100 μg/mL
  Growth temperature: 37°C
  Growth strain: DH5alpha
  Copy number: Unknown
Gene/Insert
  Gene/Insert name: sfGFP
  Species: Synthetic
  Promoter: tetR/pLtetO
  Cloning method: Restriction Enzyme; 5′ cloning site KpnI (not destroyed); 3′ cloning site HindIII (not destroyed)
  Sequencing primers: 5′ Tet-R; 3′ T7 terminal
Terms and licenses: Academic/Nonprofit Terms; Industry Terms: Not Available to Industry
Depositor comments: To clone new genes for your proteins of interest into the pCRT7 NT vector provided, use 5’KpnI--‐3’HindIII restriction sites. See Lutz and Bujard 1997 (PMID 9092630) for information on the tetR/pLtetO promoter system used for inducible expression in the pCRT7 NT vector. The phosphoproteins (or sfGFP) expressed via the pCRT7 pLtetO/tetR plasmid is induced with 100 ng/mL anhydrotetracycline.
How to cite: pCRT7 NT Topo tetR/pLtetO Amp‐WT sfGFP was a gift from Jesse Rinehart (Addgene plasmid # 52053 ; http://n2t.net/addgene:52053 ; RRID:Addgene_52053)
