>Addgene plasmid #52053 | pCRT7 NT Topo tetR/pLtetO Amp‐WT sfGFP | addgene partial sequence | sequence record 81228 | pCR8_F1 5'-ttgatgcctggcagttccct-3'
CCATCGGCGCTACGGCGTTTCACTTCTGAGTTCGGCATGGGGTCAGGTGGGACCACCGCGCTACTGCCGC
CAGGCATCTAGATTAAGACCCACTTTCACATTTAAGTTGTTTTTCTAATCCGCATATGATCAATTCAAGG
CCGAATAAGAAGGCTGGCTCTGCACCTTGGTGATCAAATAATTCGATAGCTTGTCGTAATAATGGCGGCA
TACTATCAGTAGTAGGTGTTTCCCTTTCTTCTTTAGCGACTTGATGCTCTTGATCTTCCAATACGCAACC
TAAAGTAAAATGCCCCACAGCGCTGAGTGCATATAATGCATTCTCTAGTGAAAAACCTTGTTGGCATAAA
AAGGCTAATTGATTTTCGAGAGTTTCATACTGTTTTTCTGTAGGCCGTGTACCTAAATGTACTTTTGCTC
CATCGCGATGACTTAGTAAAGCACATCTAAAACTTTTAGCGTTATTACGTAAAAAATCTTGCCAGCTTTC
CCCTTCTAAAGGGCAAAAGTGAGTATGGTGCCTATCTAACATCTCAATGGCTAAGGCGTCGAGCAAAGCC
CGCTTATTTTTTACATGCCAATACAATGTAGGCTGCTCTACACCTAGCTTCTGGGCGAGTTTACGGGTTG
TTAAACCTTCGATTCCGACCTCATTAAGCAGCTCTAATGCGCTGTTAATCACTTTACTTTTATCTAATCT
GGACATGTCGA
