>Addgene plasmid #52053 | pCRT7 NT Topo tetR/pLtetO Amp‐WT sfGFP | addgene partial sequence | sequence record 81229 | T7term 5'-GCTAGTTATTGCTCAGCGG-3'
CAGCCGGATCAAGCTTTCAATGATGATGATGATGATGTGAGCCTTTATACAGTTCGTCCATACCGTGCGT
GATGCCGGCCGCGGTCACGAATTCCAGCAGGACCATGTGGTCACGCTTTTCGTTCGGATCTTTACTCAGC
ACAGACTGCGTGCTCAGGTAATGATTGTCCGGCAGCAGGACCGGGCCATCACCAATCGGGGTGTTTTGCT
GATAGTGGTCGGCCAGTTGAACGCTGCCATCTTCCACATTATGGCGGATCTTGAAGTTAGCCTTGATACC
GTTCTTCTGCTTATCTGCGGTGATGTACACGTTGTGCGAATTGAAGTTATATTCCAGTTTATGGCCCAGA
ATATTACCGTCTTCCTTAAAATCGATGCCTTTCAGTTCAATACGGTTAACCAGCGTATCACCTTCGAATT
TCACTTCGGCGCGCGTTTTGTAGGTGCCGTCATCTTTAAATGAGATGGTACGTTCTTGGACATAACCTTC
CGGCATCGCGGACTTGAAAAAGTCGTGGCGTTTCATGTGATCCGGGTAACGACTGAAACACTGAACACCA
TACGTCAGCGTGGTGACCAGGGTCGGCCACGGAACCGGCAGTTTACCCGTGGTGCAAATAAACTTCAGCG
TCAGTTTACCATTGGTTGCATCGCCTTCACCTTCGCCGCGCACGCTGAATTTGTGACCATTGACATCACC
ATCCAGTTCCACCAGAATCGGCACCACGCCCGTAAACAGTTCTTCGCCCTTGCTCATGGTACCTTTCTCC
TCTT
